>Addgene plasmid #48041 | pAGM8079 | depositor full sequence | sequence record 69041 | Full Sequence
GTGATCCGTTTAAACTATCAGTGTTTGACAGGATATATTGGCGGGTAAACCTAAGAGAAAAGAGCGTTTA
TTAGAATAATCGGATATTTAAAAGGGCGTGAAAAGGTTTATCCGTTCGTCCATTTGTATGTGCCAGCCGC
CTTTGCGACGCTCACCGGGCTGGTTGCCCTCGCCGCTGGGCTGGCGGCCGTCTATGGCCCTGCAAACGCG
CCAGAAACGCCGTCGAAGCCGTGTGCGAGACACCGCGGCCGCCGGCGTTGTGGATACCTCGCGGAAAACT
TGGCCCTCACTGACAGATGAGGGGCGGACGTTGACACTTGAGGGGCCGACTCACCCGGCGCGGCGTTGAC
AGATGAGGGGCAGGCTCGATTTCGGCCGGCGACGTGGAGCTGGCCAGCCTCGCAAATCGGCGAAAACGCC
TGATTTTACGCGAGTTTCCCACAGATGATGTGGACAAGCCTGGGGATAAGTGCCCTGCGGTATTGACACT
TGAGGGGCGCGACTACTGACAGATGAGGGGCGCGATCCTTGACACTTGAGGGGCAGAGTGCTGACAGATG
AGGGGCGCACCTATTGACATTTGAGGGGCTGTCCACAGGCAGAAAATCCAGCATTTGCAAGGGTTTCCGC
CCGTTTTTCGGCCACCGCTAACCTGTCTTTTAACCTGCTTTTAAACCAATATTTATAAACCTTGTTTTTA
ACCAGGGCTGCGCCCTGTGCGCGTGACCGCGCACGCCGAAGGGGGGTGCCCCCCCTTCTCGAACCCTCCC
GGCCCGCTAACGCGGGCCTCCCATCCCCCCAGGGGCTGCGCCCCTCGGCCGCGAACGGCCTCACCCCAAA
AATGGCAGCGCTGGCCAATTCCCGAGGCACGAACCCAGTGGACATAAGCCTGTTCGGTTCGTAAGCTGTA
ATGCAAGTAGCGTATGCGCTCACGCAACTGGTCCAGAACCTTGACCGAACGCAGCGGTGGTAACGGCGCA
GTGGCGGTTTTCATGGCTTGTTATGACTGTTTTTTTGGGGTACAGTCTATGCCTCGGGCATCCAAGCAGC
AAGCGCGTTACGCCGTGGGTCGATGTTTGATGTTATGGAGCAGCAACGATGTTACGCAGCAGGGCAGTCG
CCCTAAAACAAAGTTAAACATCATGGGGGAAGCGGTGATCGCCGAAGTATCGACTCAACTATCAGAGGTA
GTTGGCGTCATCGAGCGCCATCTCGAACCGACGTTGCTGGCCGTACATTTGTACGGCTCCGCAGTGGATG
GCGGCCTGAAGCCACACAGCGATATTGATTTGCTGGTTACGGTGACCGTAAGGCTTGATGAAACAACGCG
GCGAGCTTTGATCAACGACCTTTTGGAAACTTCGGCTTCCCCTGGAGAGAGCGAGATTCTCCGCGCTGTA
GAAGTCACCATTGTTGTGCACGACGACATCATTCCGTGGCGTTATCCAGCTAAGCGCGAACTGCAATTTG
GAGAATGGCAGCGCAATGACATTCTTGCAGGTATCTTCGAGCCAGCCACGATCGACATTGATCTGGCTAT
CTTGCTGACAAAAGCAAGAGAACATAGCGTTGCCTTGGTAGGTCCAGCGGCGGAGGAACTCTTTGATCCG
GTTCCTGAACAGGATCTATTTGAGGCGCTAAATGAAACCTTAACGCTATGGAACTCGCCGCCCGACTGGG
CTGGCGATGAGCGAAATGTAGTGCTTACGTTGTCCCGCATTTGGTACAGCGCAGTAACCGGCAAAATCGC
GCCGAAGGATGTCGCTGCCGACTGGGCAATGGAGCGCCTGCCGGCCCAGTATCAGCCCGTCATACTTGAA
GCTAGACAGGCTTATCTTGGACAAGAAGAAGATCGCTTGGCCTCGCGCGCAGATCAGTTGGAAGAATTTG
TCCATTACGTGAAAGGCGAGATCACCAAGGTAGTCGGCAAATAATGTCTAGCTAGAAATTCGTTCAAGCC
GACGCCGCTTCGCGGCGCGGCTTAACTCAAGCGTTAGATGCACTAAGCACATAATTGCTCACAGCCAAAC
TATCAGGTCAAGTCTGCTTTTATTATTTTTAAGCGTGCATAATAAGCCCTACACAAATTGGGAGATATAT
CATGCTGTCAGACCAAGTTTACTCATATATACTTTAGATTGATTTAAAACTTCATTTTTAATTTAAAAGG
ATCTAGGTGAAGATCCTTTTTGATAATCTCATGACCAAAATCCCTTAACGTGAGTTTTCGTTCCACTGAG
CGTCAGACCCCGTAGAAAAGATCAAAGGATCTTCTTGAGATCCTTTTTTTCTGCGCGTAATCTGCTGCTT
GCAAACAAAAAAACCACCGCTACCAGCGGTGGTTTGTTTGCCGGATCAAGAGCTACCAACTCTTTTTCCG
AAGGTAACTGGCTTCAGCAGAGCGCAGATACCAAATACTGTCCTTCTAGTGTAGCCGTAGTTAGGCCACC
ACTTCAAGAACTCTGTAGCACCGCCTACATACCTCGCTCTGCTAATCCTGTTACCAGTGGCTGCTGCCAG
TGGCGATAAGTCGTGTCTTACCGGGTTGGACTCAAGACGATAGTTACCGGATAAGGCGCAGCGGTCGGGC
TGAACGGGGGGTTCGTGCACACAGCCCAGCTTGGAGCGAACGACCTACACCGAACTGAGATACCTACAGC
GTGAGCTATGAGAAAGCGCCACGCTTCCCGAAGGGAGAAAGGCGGACAGGTATCCGGTAAGCGGCAGGGT
CGGAACAGGAGAGCGCACGAGGGAGCTTCCAGGGGGAAACGCCTGGTATCTTTATAGTCCTGTCGGGTTT
CGCCACCTCTGACTTGAGCGTCGATTTTTGTGATGCTCGTCAGGGGGGCGGAGCCTATGGAAAAACGCCA
GCAACGCGGCCTTTTTACGGTTCCTGGCAGATCCTAGATGTGGCGCAACGATGCCGGCGACAAGCAGGAG
CGCACCGACTTCTTCCGCATCAAGTGTTTTGGCTCTCAGGCCGAGGCCCACGGCAAGTATTTGGGCAAGG
GGTCGCTGGTATTCGTGCAGGGCAAGATTCGGAATACCAAGTACGAGAAGGACGGCCAGACGGTCTACGG
GACCGACTTCATTGCCGATAAGGTGGATTATCTGGACACCAAGGCACCAGGCGGGTCAAATCAGGAATAA
GGGCACATTGCCCCGGCGTGAGTCGGGGCAATCCCGCAAGGAGGGTGAATGAATCGGACGTTTGACCGGA
AGGCATACAGGCAAGAACTGATCGACGCGGGGTTTTCCGCCGAGGATGCCGAAACCATCGCAAGCCGCAC
CGTCATGCGTGCGCCCCGCGAAACCTTCCAGTCCGTCGGCTCGATGGTCCAGCAAGCTACGGCCAAGATC
GAGCGCGACAGCGTGCAACTGGCTCCCCCTGCCCTGCCCGCGCCATCGGCCGCCGTGGAGCGTTCGCGTC
GTCTTGAACAGGAGGCGGCAGGTTTGGCGAAGTCGATGACCATCGACACGCGAGGAACTATGACGACCAA
GAAGCGAAAAACCGCCGGCGAGGACCTGGCAAAACAGGTCAGCGAGGCCAAGCAGGCCGCGTTGCTGAAA
CACACGAAGCAGCAGATCAAGGAAATGCAGCTTTCCTTGTTCGATATTGCGCCGTGGCCGGACACGATGC
GAGCGATGCCAAACGACACGGCCCGCTCTGCCCTGTTCACCACGCGCAACAAGAAAATCCCGCGCGAGGC
GCTGCAAAACAAGGTCATTTTCCACGTCAACAAGGACGTGAAGATCACCTACACCGGCGTCGAGCTGCGG
GCCGACGATGACGAACTGGTGTGGCAGCAGGTGTTGGAGTACGCGAAGCGCACCCCTATCGGCGAGCCGA
TCACCTTCACGTTCTACGAGCTTTGCCAGGACCTGGGCTGGTCGATCAATGGCCGGTATTACACGAAGGC
CGAGGAATGCCTGTCGCGCCTACAGGCGACGGCGATGGGCTTCACGTCCGACCGCGTTGGGCACCTGGAA
TCGGTGTCGCTGCTGCACCGCTTCCGCGTCCTGGACCGTGGCAAGAAAACGTCCCGTTGCCAGGTCCTGA
TCGACGAGGAAATCGTCGTGCTGTTTGCTGGCGACCACTACACGAAATTCATATGGGAGAAGTACCGCAA
GCTGTCGCCGACGGCCCGACGGATGTTCGACTATTTCAGCTCGCACCGGGAGCCGTACCCGCTCAAGCTG
GAAACCTTCCGCCTCATGTGCGGATCGGATTCCACCCGCGTGAAGAAGTGGCGCGAGCAGGTCGGCGAAG
CCTGCGAAGAGTTGCGAGGCAGCGGCCTGGTGGAACACGCCTGGGTCAATGATGACCTGGTGCATTGCAA
ACGCTAGGGCCTTGTGGGGTCAGTTCCGGCTGGGGGTTCAGCAGCCCCTGCTCGGATCTGTTGGACCGGA
CAGTAGTCATGGTTGATGGGCTGCCTGTATCGAGTGGTGATTTTGTGCCGAGCTGCCGGTCGGGGAGCTG
TTGGCTGGCTGGTGGCAGGATATATTGTGGTGTAAACAAATTGACGCTTAGACAACTTAATAACACATTG
CGGACGTTTTTAATGTACTGGGGTTGAACACTCTGTGGGTCTCACAGATTGTCTTCGCAGCTGGCACGAC
AGGTTTCCCGACTGGAAAGCGGGCAGTGAGCGCAACGCAATTAATGTGAGTTAGCTCACTCATTAGGCAC
CCCAGGCTTTACACTTTATGCTTCCGGCTCGTATGTTGTGTGGAATTGTGAGCGGATAACAATTTCACAC
AGGAAACAGCTATGACCATGATTACGCCAAGCTTGCATGCCTGCAGGTCGACTCTAGAGGATCCCCGGGT
ACCGAGCTCGAATTCACTGGCCGTCGTTTTACAACGTCGTGACTGGGAAAACCCTGGCGTTACCCAACTT
AATCGCCTTGCAGCACATCCCCCTTTCGCCAGCTGGCGTAATAGCGAAGAGGCCCGCACCGATCGCCCTT
CCCAACAGTTGCGCAGCCTGAATGGCGAATGGCGCCTGATGCGGTATTTTCTCCTTACGCATCTGTGCGG
TATTTCACACCGCATATGGTGCACTCTCAGTACAATCTGCTCTGATGCCGCATAGTTAAGCCAGCCCCGA
CACCCGCCAACACCCGCTGACGCGCCCTGACGGGCTTGTCTGCTCCCGGCATCCGCTTACAGACAAGCTG
TGAGAAGACAAGGGACACGAA
Features (pLannotate 1.2.2; 15 found; start..end, strand, type, name):
     26..50      +  misc_feature   RB T-DNA repeat: right border repeat from nopaline C58 T-DNA
    147..778     +  rep_origin     oriV: incP origin of replication
    881..904     +  promoter       Pc promoter (fragment): intI1 (promoter lies within the coding sequence); class 1 integron promoter
   1080..1136    +  CDS            GmR (fragment): gentamycin acetyltransferase; aacC1; confers resistance to gentamycin
   1147..1934    +  CDS            SmR (fragment): aminoglycoside adenylyltransferase (Murphy, 1985); aadA; confers resistance to spectinomycin and streptomycin
   2275..2863    +  rep_origin     ori: high-copy-number ColE1/pMB1/pBR322/pUC origin of replication
   3199..4344    +  CDS            trfA: TRFA_ECOLX - Experimental evidence at protein level: Swiss-Prot protein existence level 1. Also involved in plasmid copy number control, promoting intermolecular coupling of protein bound iterons at oriV, which inhibits replication initiation. From Escherichia coli.
   4493..4517    +  misc_feature   LB T-DNA repeat: left border repeat from nopaline C58 T-DNA
   4607..4649    +  CDS            lacI (fragment): lac repressor; lacI; The lac repressor binds to the lac operator to inhibit transcription in E. coli. This inhibition can be relieved by adding lactose or isopropyl-β-D-thiogalactopyranoside (IPTG).
   4662..4683    +  protein_bind   CAP binding site: CAP binding activates transcription in the presence of cAMP. E. coli catabolite activator protein
   4698..4728    +  promoter       lac promoter: promoter for the E. coli lac operon
   4736..4752    +  protein_bind   lac operator: The lac repressor binds to the lac operator to inhibit transcription in E. coli. This inhibition can be relieved by adding lactose or isopropyl-β-D-thiogalactopyranoside (IPTG). lac repressor encoded by lacI
   4789..4845    -  misc_feature   MCS: pUC18/19 multiple cloning site
   4842..4999    +  CDS            lacZα (fragment): LacZα fragment of β-galactosidase; lacZ fragment
   5005..5104    -  misc_feature   bom (fragment): basis of mobility region from pBR322
