[The description below was written by a language model from this plasmid's Addgene catalogue record and pLannotate feature annotations shown in this document.]
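Description:
pAGM8079 is an empty level M acceptor vector from a modular (MoClo-type) cloning system for standardized assembly of multigene constructs. It is a self-made binary backbone derived from pBIN19 and pUC19, described by the depositor as replicating in both E. coli and Agrobacterium and serving for Agrobacterium-mediated T-DNA delivery into plant cells. The annotated features fit this dual-host design. A high-copy ColE1/pUC-type origin supports propagation in E. coli, while the incP oriV together with its cognate trfA replication initiator gene provides broad-host-range replication suitable for Agrobacterium. Selection in bacteria is by spectinomycin, conferred by an aadA (aminoglycoside adenylyltransferase) gene. Small fragments of a class 1 integron Pc promoter and a gentamicin acetyltransferase gene sit just upstream of it and appear to be remnants of the source of the resistance cassette.

No insert is present. On the circular map, the stretch running from the left border repeat (nopaline C58 type) across the sequence origin to the right border repeat holds a lacZα cassette. It consists of a CAP binding site, lac promoter, lac operator, a pUC18/19 polylinker and a lacZα fragment, flanked by short lacI and bom remnants. This cassette is the listed selectable marker and acts as a blue/white screening placeholder: assembled DNA that replaces it ends up between the T-DNA borders and gives white colonies. The type IIS restriction sites and fusion overhangs that define this vector's position in the level M series are not annotated in the feature table. The catalogue gives a backbone size of 4604 bp, whereas the annotated sequence record is 5,201 nt; the record does not explain the difference.
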