Addgene plasmid #48041: pAGM8079
Purpose: (Empty Backbone)
Depositing lab: Sylvestre Marillonnet. Depositing organization: Leibniz Institute of Plant Biochemistry (IPB). Publication: A modular cloning system for standardized assembly of multigene constructs. Weber E, Engler C, Gruetzner R, Werner S, Marillonnet S. PLoS One. 2011 Feb 18;6(2):e16765. doi: 10.1371/journal.pone.0016765. PubMed 21364738.
Backbone
  Vector backbone: derived from pBIN19 and pUC19
  Backbone manufacturer: self-made
  Backbone size (bp): 4604
  Vector type: Unspecified
  Selectable markers: LacZ alpha
Growth in bacteria
  Bacterial resistance: Spectinomycin, 50 μg/mL
  Growth temperature: 37°C
  Growth strain: DH10B
  Copy number: High Copy
Gene/Insert
  Gene/Insert name: None
Terms and licenses: Academic/Nonprofit Terms; Industry Terms: Not Available to Industry
Depositor comments: level M cloning vector, replicates in E.coli and Agrobacterium, binary vector for Agrobacterium T-DNA delivery to plant cells
How to cite: pAGM8079 was a gift from Sylvestre Marillonnet (Addgene plasmid # 48041 ; http://n2t.net/addgene:48041 ; RRID:Addgene_48041)
