>Addgene plasmid #48041 | pAGM8079 | addgene partial sequence | sequence record 74214 | LB-F1 5'-gtggtgtaaacaaattgacgc-3'
CATTGCGGACGTTTTTAATGTACTGGGGTTGAACACTCTGTGGGTCTCACAGATTGTCTTCGCAGCTGGC
ACGACAGGTTTCCCGACTGGAAAGCGGGCAGTGAGCGCAACGCAATTAATGTGAGTTAGCTCACTCATTA
GGCACCCCAGGCTTTACACTTTATGCTTCCGGCTCGTATGTTGTGTGGAATTGTGAGCGGATAACAATTT
CACACAGGAAACAGCTATGACCATGATTACGCCAAGCTTGCATGCCTGCAGGTCGACTCTAGAGGATCCC
CGGGTACCGAGCTCGAATTCACTGGCCGTCGTTTTACAACGTCGTGACTGGGAAAACCCTGGCGTTACCC
AACTTAATCGCCTTGCAGCACATCCCCCTTTCGCCAGCTGGCGTAATAGCGAAGAGGCCCGCACCGATCG
CCCTTCCCAACAGTTGCGCAGCCTGAATGGCGAATGGCGCCTGATGCGGTATTTTCTCCTTACGCATCTG
TGCGGTATTTCACACCGCATATGGTGCACTCTCAGTACAATCTGCTCTGATGCCGCATAGTTAAGCCAGC
CCCGACACCCGCCAACACCCGCTGACGCGCCCTGACGGGCTTGTCTGCTCCCGGCATCCGCTTACAGACA
AGCTGTGAGAAGACAAGGGACACGAAGTGATCCGTTTAAACTATCAGTGTTTGACAGGATATATTGGCGG
GTAAACCTAAGAGAAAAGAGCGTTTATTAGAATAATCGGATATTTAAAAGGGCGTGAAAAGGTTTATCCG
TTCGTCCATTTGTATGTGCCAGCCGCCTTTGCGACGCTCACCGGGCTGGTTGCCCTCGCCGCTGGGCTGG
CGGCCGTCTATGGCCCTGCAAACGCGCCAGAAACGCCGTCGAAGCCGTGTGCGAGACACCGCGGCCGCCG
GCGTTGTGGATACCTCGCGGAAAACTTGGCCCTCACTGACAGATGAGGGGCGGACGTTGACACTTGAGGG
GCCGACTCACCCG
